Addgene plasmid #62664: pBGV
Purpose: Donor vector for mCFP knock-in via landing pad
Depositing lab: Masato Ohtsuka. Depositing organization: Tokai University. Publication: One-step generation of multiple transgenic mouse lines using an improved Pronuclear Injection-based Targeted Transgenesis (i-PITT). Ohtsuka M, Miura H, Mochida K, Hirose M, Hasegawa A, Ogura A, Mizutani R, Kimura M, Isotani A, Ikawa M, Sato M, Gurumurthy CB. BMC Genomics. 2015 Apr 9;16:274. doi: 10.1186/s12864-015-1432-5. PubMed 25887549.
Backbone
  Vector backbone: pSMART-kan
  Total vector size (bp): 3246
  Vector type: Cre/Lox
Growth in bacteria
  Bacterial resistance: Kanamycin, 50 μg/mL
  Growth temperature: 37°C
  Growth strain: DH5alpha
  Copy number: Unknown
Gene/Insert
  Gene/Insert name: mCFP
  Insert size (bp): 720
Terms and licenses: Academic/Nonprofit Terms; Industry Terms: Not Available to Industry
How to cite: pBGV was a gift from Masato Ohtsuka (Addgene plasmid # 62664 ; http://n2t.net/addgene:62664 ; RRID:Addgene_62664)
