[The description below was written by a language model from this plasmid's Addgene catalogue record and pLannotate feature annotations shown in this document.]
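Description:
pBGV is a small (about 3.2 kb) donor plasmid built on the pSMART-kan backbone and catalogued as a Cre/Lox vector. It is intended to deliver a monomeric cyan fluorescent protein cassette into a pre-engineered genomic "landing pad" by recombinase-mediated integration, in the context of pronuclear injection-based targeted transgenesis in mouse. In bacteria it is maintained by a high-copy ColE1/pUC-type origin and selected with kanamycin through an aph(3')-Ia gene driven by the cat promoter. The tonB, T7Te and T3Te transcription terminators that flank these backbone elements are characteristic of pSMART vectors and insulate the insert from vector-derived transcription.

The payload is a 720 bp mECFP coding sequence (enhanced CFP with the monomerizing A206K change, mammalian codon-optimized), followed by a short SV40 large T-derived fragment and the SV40 polyadenylation signal. No eukaryotic promoter is annotated upstream of the reporter, so expression presumably depends on a promoter supplied at the landing pad, although the record does not say this explicitly. The cassette is bracketed by heterospecific recombination sites. A minimal φC31 attB site and the right-element mutant loxJTZ17 lie on the 5′ side, and lox2272 lies on the 3′ side. This arrangement allows directional cassette exchange by Cre with matching sites in the genome, or integration by φC31 integrase. Mutant lox arms of this type favour stable insertion over re-excision. A full FRT site and a partial one sit between the poly(A) signal and lox2272, which presumably allows FLP-mediated removal of extra sequences after integration. A residual pUC multiple cloning site fragment is also present downstream of the reporter.
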