Features (pLannotate 1.2.2; 16 found; start..end, strand, type, name):
      5..22      -  CDS            lacZα (fragment): LacZα fragment of β-galactosidase; lacZ fragment
    161..194     +  protein_bind   attB: minimal attB site for the φC31 integrase (Groth et al., 2000) phage φC31 integrase
    203..236     +  protein_bind   loxJTZ17: Right element (RE) mutant of loxP (Araki et al., 2010). Cre-mediated recombination occurs in the 8-bp core sequence (GCATACAT). Cre recombinase
    299..1018    +  CDS            mECFP: enhanced CFP with monomerizing A206K mutation (Zacharias et al., 2002) mammalian codon-optimized
   1039..1122    +  CDS            large T antigen (fragment): large T antigen from SV40 (simian virus 40)
   1145..1266    +  polyA_signal   SV40 poly(A) signal: SV40 polyadenylation signal
   1296..1327    -  misc_feature   MCS (fragment): pUC18/19 multiple cloning site
   1348..1375    -  protein_bind   FRT (fragment): FLP-mediated recombination occurs in the 8-bp core sequence TCTAGAAA (Turan and Bode, 2011). FLP recombinase from the Saccharomyces cerevisiae 2μ plasmid
   1382..1429    -  protein_bind   FRT: FLP-mediated recombination occurs in the 8-bp core sequence TCTAGAAA (Turan and Bode, 2011). FLP recombinase from the Saccharomyces cerevisiae 2μ plasmid
   1430..1463    +  protein_bind   lox2272: Cre-mediated recombination occurs in the 8-bp core sequence (GGATACTT). lox2272 sites are compatible with each other, but incompatible with loxP or loxN sites (Lee and Saito, 1988). Cre recombinase
   1611..1642    +  terminator     tonB terminator: bidirectional E. coli tonB-P14 transcription terminator
   1643..1745    +  promoter       cat promoter: promoter of the E. coli cat gene encoding chloramphenicol acetyltransferase
   1746..2561    +  CDS            KanR: aminoglycoside phosphotransferase; aph(3')-Ia; confers resistance to kanamycin in bacteria or G418 (Geneticin®) in eukaryotes
   2585..2612    +  terminator     T7Te terminator: phage T7 early transcription terminator
   2624..3211    -  rep_origin     ori: high-copy-number ColE1/pMB1/pBR322/pUC origin of replication
   3233..6       -  terminator     T3Te terminator (fragment) (across the origin): phage T3 early transcription terminator
>Addgene plasmid #62664 | pBGV | depositor full sequence | sequence record 103222 | pBGV sequence 3246 bps
CCCGTGTAAAACGACGGCCAGTTTATCTAGTCAGCTTGATTCTAGCTGATCGTGGACCGGAAGGTGAGCC
AGTGAGTTGATTGCAGTCCAGTTACGCTGGAGTCTGAGGCTCGTCCTGAATGATATGCGGCCTCGGATCC
GCGATCGATCCGCGGTGCGGGTGCCAGGGCGTGCCCTTGGGCTCCCCGGGCGCGTACTCCACATAACTTC
GTATAGCATACATTATAGCAATTTATCGAAGTTCCTATTCCGAAGTTCCTATTCTATCAGAAGTATAGGA
ACTTCACCGGTCGCCACCATGGTGAGCAAGGGCGAGGAGCTGTTCACCGGGGTGGTGCCCATCCTGGTCG
AGCTGGACGGCGACGTAAACGGCCACAGGTTCAGCGTGTCCGGCGAGGGCGAGGGCGATGCCACCTACGG
CAAGCTGACCCTGAAGTTCATCTGCACCACCGGCAAGCTGCCCGTGCCCTGGCCCACCCTCGTGACCACC
CTGACCTGGGGCGTGCAGTGCTTCAGCCGCTACCCCGACCACATGAAGCAGCACGACTTCTTCAAGTCCG
CCATGCCCGAAGGCTACGTCCAGGAGCGTACCATCTTCTTCAAGGACGACGGCAACTACAAGACCCGCGC
CGAGGTGAAGTTCGAGGGCGACACCCTGGTGAACCGCATCGAGCTGAAGGGCATCGACTTCAAGGAGGAC
GGCAACATCCTGGGGCACAAGCTGGAGTACAACTACATCAGCCACAACGTCTATATCACCGCCGACAAGC
AGAAGAACGGCATCAAGGCCCACTTCAAGATCCGCCACAACATCGAGGACGGCAGCGTGCAGCTCGCCGA
CCACTACCAGCAGAACACCCCCATCGGCGACGGCCCCGTGCTGCTGCCCGACAACCACTACCTGAGCACC
CAGTCCAAGCTGAGCAAAGACCCCAACGAGAAGCGCGATCACATGGTCCTGCTGGAGTTCGTGACCGCCG
CCGGGATCACTCACGGCATGGACGAGCTGTACAAGTAAAGCGGCCGGCCGCGACTCTAGATCATAATCAG
CCATACCACATTTGTAGAGGTTTTACTTGCTTTAAAAAACCTCCCACACCTCCCCCTGAACCTGAAACAT
AAAATGAATGCAATTGTTGTTGTTAACTTGTTTATTGCAGCTTATAATGGTTACAAATAAAGCAATAGCA
TCACAAATTTCACAAATAAAGCATTTTTTTCACTGCATTCTAGTTGTGGTTTGTCCAAACTCATCAATGT
ATCTTAAGGCGTAAATTGTAAGCGTTAATGATCCACTAGAGGATCCCCGGGTACCGAGCTCGAATTCGAA
GTTCCTATACTCCTATAAGAATAGGAACTTCGGAATAGGAACTTCATGATGGAAGTTCATATACTTTCTA
GAGAATAGGAACTTCGGAATAGGAACTTCATAACTTCGTATAGGATACTTTATACGAAGTTATCAGCTGC
CGCTCGAGGCGCGTGATCTTACGGCATTATACGTATGATCGGTCCACGATCAGCTAGATTATCTAGTCAG
CTTGATGTCATAGCTGTTTCCTGAGGCTCAATACTGACCATTTAAATCATACCTGACCTCCATAGCAGAA
AGTCAAAAGCCTCCGACCGGAGGCTTTTGACTTGATCGGCACGTAAGAGGTTCCAACTTTCACCATAATG
AAATAAGATCACTACCGGGCGTATTTTTTGAGTTATCGAGATTTTCAGGAGCTAAGGAAGCTAAAATGAG
CCATATTCAACGGGAAACGTCTTGCTTGAAGCCGCGATTAAATTCCAACATGGATGCTGATTTATATGGG
TATAAATGGGCTCGCGATAATGTCGGGCAATCAGGTGCGACAATCTATCGATTGTATGGGAAGCCCGATG
CGCCAGAGTTGTTTCTGAAACATGGCAAAGGTAGCGTTGCCAATGATGTTACAGATGAGATGGTCAGGCT
AAACTGGCTGACGGAATTTATGCCTCTTCCGACCATCAAGCATTTTATCCGTACTCCTGATGATGCATGG
TTACTCACCACTGCGATCCCAGGGAAAACAGCATTCCAGGTATTAGAAGAATATCCTGATTCAGGTGAAA
ATATTGTTGATGCGCTGGCAGTGTTCCTGCGCCGGTTGCATTCGATTCCTGTTTGTAATTGTCCTTTTAA
CGGCGATCGCGTATTTCGTCTCGCTCAGGCGCAATCACGAATGAATAACGGTTTGGTTGGTGCGAGTGAT
TTTGATGACGAGCGTAATGGCTGGCCTGTTGAACAAGTCTGGAAAGAAATGCATAAACTCTTGCCATTCT
CACCGGATTCAGTCGTCACTCATGGTGATTTCTCACTTGATAACCTTATTTTTGACGAGGGGAAATTAAT
AGGTTGTATTGATGTTGGACGAGTCGGAATCGCAGACCGATACCAGGATCTTGCCATCCTATGGAACTGC
CTCGGTGAGTTTTCTCCTTCATTACAGAAACGGCTTTTTCAAAAATATGGTATTGATAATCCTGATATGA
ATAAATTGCAGTTTCACTTGATGCTCGATGAGTTTTTCTAATGAGGACCTAAATGTAATCACCTGGCTCA
CCTTCGGGTGGGCCTTTCTGCGTTGCTGGCGTTTTTCCATAGGCTCCGCCCCCCTGACGAGCATCACAAA
AATCGATGCTCAAGTCAGAGGTGGCGAAACCCGACAGGACTATAAAGATACCAGGCGTTTCCCCCTGGAA
GCTCCCTCGTGCGCTCTCCTGTTCCGACCCTGCCGCTTACCGGATACCTGTCCGCCTTTCTCCCTTCGGG
AAGCGTGGCGCTTTCTCATAGCTCACGCTGTAGGTATCTCAGTTCGGTGTAGGTCGTTCGCTCCAAGCTG
GGCTGTGTGCACGAACCCCCCGTTCAGCCCGACCGCTGCGCCTTATCCGGTAACTATCGTCTTGAGTCCA
ACCCGGTAAGACACGACTTATCGCCACTGGCAGCAGCCACTGGTAACAGGATTAGCAGAGCGAGGTATGT
AGGCGGTGCTACAGAGTTCTTGAAGTGGTGGCCTAACTACGGCTACACTAGAAGAACAGTATTTGGTATC
TGCGCTCTGCTGAAGCCAGTTACCTCGGAAAAAGAGTTGGTAGCTCTTGATCCGGCAAACAAACCACCGC
TGGTAGCGGTGGTTTTTTTGTTTGCAAGCAGCAGATTACGCGCAGAAAAAAAGGATCTCAAGAAGATCCT
TTGATTTTCTACCGAAGAAAGGCCCA
