>Addgene plasmid #62664 | pBGV | addgene partial sequence | sequence record 116956 | M13-F20 5'-TGTAAAACGACGGCCAGT-3'
GGTGAGCCAGTGAGTTGATTGCAGTCCAGTTACGCTGGAGTCTGAGGCTCGTCCTGAATGATATGCGGCC
TCGGATCCGCGATCGATCCGCGGTGCGGGTGCCAGGGCGTGCCCTTGGGCTCCCCGGGCGCGTACTCCAC
ATAACTTCGTATAGCATACATTATAGCAATTTATCGAAGTTCCTATTCCGAAGTTCCTATTCTATCAGAA
GTATAGGAACTTCACCGGTCGCCACCATGGTGAGCAAGGGCGAGGAGCTGTTCACCGGGGTGGTGCCCAT
CCTGGTCGAGCTGGACGGCGACGTAAACGGCCACAGGTTCAGCGTGTCCGGCGAGGGCGAGGGCGATGCC
ACCTACGGCAAGCTGACCCTGAAGTTCATCTGCACCACCGGCAAGCTGCCCGTGCCCTGGCCCACCCTCG
TGACCACCCTGACCTGGGGCGTGCAGTGCTTCAGCCGCTACCCCGACCACATGAAGCAGCACGACTTCTT
CAAGTCCGCCATGCCCGAAGGCTACGTCCAGGAGCGTACCATCTTCTTCAAGGACGACGGCAACTACAAG
ACCCGCGCCGAGGTGAAGTTCGAGGGCGACACCCTGGTGAACCGCATCGAGCTGAAGGGCATCGACTTCA
AGGAGGACGGCAACATCCTGGGGCACAAGCTGGAGTACAACTACATCAGCCACAACGTCTATATCACCGC
CGACAAGCAGAAGAACGGCATCAAGGCCCACTTCAAGATCCGCCACAACATCGAGGA
