>Addgene plasmid #62664 | pBGV | addgene partial sequence | sequence record 118645 | EBV-rev 5'-GTGGTTTGTCCAAACTCATC-3'
ATGATCCACTAGAGGATCCCCGGGTACCGAGCTCGAATTCGAAGTTCCTATACTCCTATAAGAATAGGAA
CTTCGGAATAGGAACTTCATGATGGAAGTTCATATACTTTCTAGAGAATAGGAACTTCGGAATAGGAACT
TCATAACTTCGTATAGGATACTTTATACGAAGTTATCAGCTGCCGCTCGAGGCGCGTGATCTTACGGCAT
TATACGTATGATCGGTCCACGATCAGCTAGATTATCTAGTCAGCTTGATGTCATAGCTGTTTCCTGAGGC
TCAATACTGACCATTTAAATCATACCTGACCTCCATAGCAGAAAGTCAAAAGCCTCCGACCGGAGGCTTT
TGACTTGATCGGCACGTAAGAGGTTCCAACTTTCACCATAATGAAATAAGATCACTACCGGGCGTATTTT
TTGAGTTATCGAGATTTTCAGGAGCTAAGGAAGCTAAAATGAGCCATATTCAACGGGAAACGTCTTGCTT
GAAGCCGCGATTAAATTCCAACATGGATGCTGATTTATATGGGTATAAATGGGCTCGCGATAATGTCGGG
CAATCAGGTGCGACAATCTATCGATTGTATGGGAAGCCCGATGCGCCAGAGTTGTTTCTGAAACATGGCA
AAGGTAGCGTTGCCAATGATGTTACAGATGAGATGGTCAGGCTAAACTGGCTGACGGAATTTATGCCTCT
TCCGACCATCAAGCATTTTATCCGTACTCCTGATGATGCATGGTTACTCACCACTGCGATCCCAGGGAA
